Addgene plasmid #44331: pZac2.1 gfaABC1D-Cyto-GCaMP3
Depositing lab: Baljit Khakh. Depositing organization: University of California, Los Angeles (UCLA). Publication: Imaging calcium microdomains within entire astrocyte territories and endfeet with GCaMPs expressed using adeno-associated viruses. Shigetomi E, Bushong EA, Haustein MD, Tong X, Jackson-Weaver O, Kracun S, Xu J, Sofroniew MV, Ellisman MH, Khakh BS. J Gen Physiol. 2013 Apr 15. 10.1085/jgp.201210949 PubMed 23589582.
Backbone
  Vector backbone: pZac 2.1
  Vector type: Mammalian Expression, AAV ; Adeno-Associated Virus ()
Growth in bacteria
  Bacterial resistance: Ampicillin, 100 μg/mL
  Growth temperature: 37°C
  Growth strain: DH5alpha
  Copy number: High Copy
Gene/Insert
  Gene/Insert name: GCaMP3
Terms and licenses: Academic/Nonprofit Terms; Industry Terms: Not Available to Industry
How to cite: pZac2.1 gfaABC1D-Cyto-GCaMP3 was a gift from Baljit Khakh (Addgene plasmid # 44331 ; http://n2t.net/addgene:44331 ; RRID:Addgene_44331)
