[The description below was written by a language model from this plasmid's Addgene catalogue record and pLannotate feature annotations shown in this document.]
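Description:
pZac2.1 gfaABC1D-Cyto-GCaMP3 is an adeno-associated virus transfer plasmid of 5,821 bp built on the pZac2.1 backbone. It is intended for packaging recombinant AAV that expresses the genetically encoded calcium indicator GCaMP3 in mammalian cells. In bacteria it is maintained as a high-copy plasmid through a ColE1/pUC-type origin and selected with ampicillin via the β-lactamase gene and its own promoter. An f1 phage origin and remnants of a lac cloning region (lacI and lacZα fragments, CAP site, lac promoter and operator) sit outside the viral cassette and are backbone carry-over.

The payload lies between two AAV2 inverted terminal repeats, which are the cis elements needed for replication and encapsidation of the vector genome. The roughly 850 bp between the left ITR and the intron is unannotated. The construct name indicates that this region holds gfaABC1D, a compact GFAP-derived promoter used to drive astrocyte-selective expression, but the feature table does not confirm it. Downstream come a chimeric β-globin/immunoglobulin intron that promotes splicing and efficient expression, a short T7 promoter, the sensor coding sequence, and an SV40 polyadenylation signal with a small adjoining fragment of large T antigen sequence. The annotation tool labels the open reading frame as a GCaMP6f fragment. This most likely reflects similarity among GCaMP variants, since the catalogue entry gives the insert as GCaMP3. "Cyto" in the name denotes the untargeted, cytosolic form of the sensor.

According to the associated publication, the construct was used for AAV-mediated GCaMP expression to image calcium signals, including microdomains, across whole astrocyte territories and endfeet.
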