Features (pLannotate 1.2.2; 16 found; start..end, strand, type, name):
      2..94      +  CDS            lacI (fragment): lac repressor; lacI; The lac repressor binds to the lac operator to inhibit transcription in E. coli. This inhibition can be relieved by adding lactose or isopropyl-β-D-thiogalactopyranoside (IPTG).
    107..128     +  protein_bind   CAP binding site: CAP binding activates transcription in the presence of cAMP. E. coli catabolite activator protein
    143..173     +  promoter       lac promoter: promoter for the E. coli lac operon
    181..197     +  protein_bind   lac operator: The lac repressor binds to the lac operator to inhibit transcription in E. coli. This inhibition can be relieved by adding lactose or isopropyl-β-D-thiogalactopyranoside (IPTG). lac repressor encoded by lacI
    258..388     -  repeat_region  AAV2 ITR (fragment): inverted terminal repeat of adeno-associated virus serotype 2 inverted
   1239..1371    +  intron         chimeric intron: chimera between introns from human β-globin and immunoglobulin heavy chain genes
   1416..1434    +  promoter       T7 promoter: promoter for bacteriophage T7 RNA polymerase
   1454..2804    +  CDS            GCaMP6f (fragment): improved fluorescent protein-based calcium sensor (Chen et al., 2013)
   2846..2967    -  polyA_signal   SV40 poly(A) signal: SV40 polyadenylation signal
   2990..3058    -  CDS            large T antigen (fragment): large T antigen from SV40 (simian virus 40)
   3129..3259    +  repeat_region  AAV2 ITR (fragment): inverted terminal repeat of adeno-associated virus serotype 2 inverted
   3273..3430    +  CDS            lacZα (fragment): LacZα fragment of β-galactosidase; lacZ fragment
   3435..3863    +  rep_origin     f1 ori (sequence partly withheld): f1 bacteriophage origin of replication; arrow indicates direction of (+) strand synthesis
   3916..4020    +  promoter       AmpR promoter: bla
   4021..4881    +  CDS            AmpR: β-lactamase; bla; confers resistance to ampicillin, carbenicillin, and related antibiotics
   5052..5640    +  rep_origin     ori: high-copy-number ColE1/pMB1/pBR322/pUC origin of replication
>Addgene plasmid #44331 | pZac2.1 gfaABC1D-Cyto-GCaMP3 | depositor full sequence | sequence record 60328 | pZac2.1 gfaABC1D-Cyto-GCaMP3 sequence 5821 bps
AGCGCCCAATACGCAAACCGCCTCTCCCCGCGCGTTGGCCGATTCATTAATGCAGCTGGCACGACAGGTT
TCCCGACTGGAAAGCGGGCAGTGAGCGCAACGCAATTAATGTGAGTTAGCTCACTCATTAGGCACCCCAG
GCTTTACACTTTATGCTTCCGGCTCGTATGTTGTGTGGAATTGTGAGCGGATAACAATTTCACACAGGAA
ACAGCTATGACCATGATTACGCCAGATTTAATTAAGGCCTTAATTAGGCTGCGCGCTCGCTCGCTCACTG
AGGCCGCCCGGGCAAAGCCCGGGCGTCGGGCGACCTTTGGTCGCCCGGCCTCAGTGAGCGAGCGAGCGCG
CAGAGAGGGAGTGGCCAACTCCATCACTAGGGGTTCCTTGTAGTTAATGATTAACCCGCCATGCTACTTA
TCTACGTAGCCATGCTCTAGGAAGATCTAACATATCCTGGTGTGGAGTAGGGGACGCTGCTCTGACAGAG
GCTCGGGGGCCTGAGCTGGCTCTGTGAGCTGGGGAGGAGGCAGACAGCCAGGCCTTGTCTGCAAGCAGAC
CTGGCAGCATTGGGCTGGCCGCCCCCCAGGGCCTCCTCTTCATGCCCAGTGAATGACTCACCTTGGCACA
GACACAATGTTCGGGGTGGGCACAGTGCCTGCTTCCCGCCGCACCCCAGCCCCCCTCAAATGCCTTCCGA
GAAGCCCATTGAGCAGGGGGCTTGCATTGCACCCCAGCCTGACAGCCTGGCATCTTGGGATAAAAGCAGC
ACAGCCCCCTAGGGGCTGCCCTTGCTGTGTGGCGCCACCGGCGGTGGAGAACAAGGCTCTATTCAGCCTG
TGCCCAGGAAAGGGGATCAGGGGATGCCCAGGCATGGACAGTGGGTGGCAGGGGGGGAGAGGAGGGCTGT
CTGCTTCCCAGAAGTCCAAGGACACAAATGGGTGAGGGGAGAGCTCTCCCCATAGCTGGGCTGCGGCCCA
ACCCCACCCCCTCAGGCTATGCCAGGGGGTGTTGCCAGGGGCACCCGGGCATCGCCAGTCTAGCCCACTC
CTTCATAAAGCCCTCGCATCCCAGGAGCGAGCAGAGCCAGAGCAGGTTGGAGAGGAGACGCATCACCTCC
GCTGCTCGCAAGCTTTATTGCGGTAGTTTATCACAGTTAAATTGCTAACGCAGTCAGTGCTTCTGACACA
ACAGTCTCGAACTTAAGCTGCAGAAGTTGGTCGTGAGGCACTGGGCAGGTAAGTATCAAGGTTACAAGAC
AGGTTTAAGGAGACCAATAGAAACTGGGCTTGTCGAGACAGAGAAGACTCTTGCGTTTCTGATAGGCACC
TATTGGTCTTACTGACATCCACTTTGCCTTTCTCTCCACAGGTGTCCACTCCCAGTTCAATTACAGCTCT
TAAGGCTAGAGTACTTAATACGACTCACTATAGGCTAGCCTCGAGAATTCACCATGGGTTCTCATCATCA
TCATCATCATGGTATGGCTAGCATGACTGGTGGACAGCAAATGGGTCGGGATCTGTACGACGATGACGAT
AAGGATCTCGCCACCATGGTCGACTCATCACGTCGTAAGTGGAATAAGACAGGTCACGCAGTCAGAGCTA
TAGGTCGGCTGAGCTCACTCGAGAACGTCTATATCAAGGCCGACAAGCAGAAGAACGGCATCAAGGCGAA
CTTCAAGATCCGCCACAACATCGAGGACGGCGGCGTGCAGCTCGCCTACCACTACCAGCAGAACACCCCC
ATCGGCGACGGCCCCGTGCTGCTGCCCGACAACCACTACCTGAGCGTGCAGTCCAAACTTTCGAAAGACC
CCAACGAGAAGCGCGATCACATGGTCCTGCTGGAGTTCGTGACCGCCGCCGGGATCACTCTCGGCATGGA
CGAGCTGTACAAGGGCGGTACCGGAGGGAGCATGGTGAGCAAGGGCGAGGAGCTGTTCACCGGGGTGGTG
CCCATCCTGGTCGAGCTGGACGGCGACGTAAACGGCCACAAGTTCAGCGTGTCCGGCGAGGGTGAGGGCG
ATGCCACCTACGGCAAGCTGACCCTGAAGTTCATCTGCACCACCGGCAAGCTGCCCGTGCCCTGGCCCAC
CCTCGTGACCACCCTGACCTACGGCGTGCAGTGCTTCAGCCGCTACCCCGACCACATGAAGCAGCACGAC
TTCTTCAAGTCCGCCATGCCCGAAGGCTACATCCAGGAGCGCACCATCTTCTTCAAGGACGACGGCAACT
ACAAGACCCGCGCCGAGGTGAAGTTCGAGGGCGACACCCTGGTGAACCGCATCGAGCTGAAGGGCATCGA
CTTCAAGGAGGACGGCAACATCCTGGGGCACAAGCTGGAGTACAACACGCGTGACCAACTGACTGAAGAG
CAGATCGCAGAATTTAAAGAGGCTTTCTCCCTATTTGACAAGGACGGGGATGGGACAATAACAACCAAGG
AGCTGGGGACGGTGATGCGGTCTCTGGGGCAGAACCCCACAGAAGCAGAGCTGCAGGACATGATCAATGA
AGTAGATGCCGACGGTGACGGCACAATCGACTTCCCTGAGTTCCTGACAATGATGGCAAGAAAAATGAAA
GACACAGACAGTGAAGAAGAAATTAGAGAAGCGTTCCGTGTGTTTGATAAGGATGGCAATGGCTACATCA
GTGCAGCAGAGCTTCGCCACGTGATGACAAACCTTGGAGAGAAGTTAACAGATGAAGAGGTTGATGAAAT
GATCAGGGAAGCAGACATCGATGGGGATGGTCAGGTAAACTACGAAGAGTTTGTACAAATGATGACAGCG
AAGTAATCTAGAGTCGACCCGGGCGGCCGCTTCGAGCAGACATGATAAGATACATTGATGAGTTTGGACA
AACCACAACTAGAATGCAGTGAAAAAAATGCTTTATTTGTGAAATTTGTGATGCTATTGCTTTATTTGTA
ACCATTATAAGCTGCAATAAACAAGTTAACAACAACAATTGCATTCATTTTATGTTTCAGGTTCAGGGGG
AGATGTGGGAGGTTTTTTAAAGCAAGTAAAACCTCTACAAATGTGGTAAAATCGATAAGGATCTTCCTAG
AGCATGGCTACGTAGATAAGTAGCATGGCGGGTTAATCATTAACTACAAGGAACCCCTAGTGATGGAGTT
GGCCACTCCCTCTCTGCGCGCTCGCTCGCTCACTGAGGCCGGGCGACCAAAGGTCGCCCGACGCCCGGGC
TTTGCCCGGGCGGCCTCAGTGAGCGAGCGAGCGCGCAGCCTTAATTAACCTAATTCACTGGCCGTCGTTT
TACAACGTCGTGACTGGGAAAACCCTGGCGTTACCCAACTTAATCGCCTTGCAGCACATCCCCCTTTCGC
CAGCTGGCGTAATAGCGAAGAGGCCCGCACCGATCGCCCTTCCCAACAGTTGCGCAGCCTGAATGGCGAA
TGGG
[124 nt withheld, positions 3435-3558]
C
[91 nt withheld, positions 3560-3650]
A
[49 nt withheld, positions 3652-3700]
CCTTTGACGTTGGAGTCCACGTTCTTT
[37 nt withheld, positions 3728-3764]
ACCCTATCTCGGTCTATTCTTTTGATTTATAAGGGATTTTGCCGATTTCGGCCTATTGGTTAAAAAATGA
GCTGATTTAACAAAAATTTAACGCGAATTTTAACAAAATATTAACGCTTACAATTTAGGTGGCACTTTTC
GGGGAAATGTGCGCGGAACCCCTATTTGTTTATTTTTCTAAATACATTCAAATATGTATCCGCTCATGAG
ACAATAACCCTGATAAATGCTTCAATAATATTGAAAAAGGAAGAGTATGAGTATTCAACATTTCCGTGTC
GCCCTTATTCCCTTTTTTGCGGCATTTTGCCTTCCTGTTTTTGCTCACCCAGAAACGCTGGTGAAAGTAA
AAGATGCTGAAGATCAGTTGGGTGCACGAGTGGGTTACATCGAACTGGATCTCAACAGCGGTAAGATCCT
TGAGAGTTTTCGCCCCGAAGAACGTTTTCCAATGATGAGCACTTTTAAAGTTCTGCTATGTGGCGCGGTA
TTATCCCGTATTGACGCCGGGCAAGAGCAACTCGGTCGCCGCATACACTATTCTCAGAATGACTTGGTTG
AGTACTCACCAGTCACAGAAAAGCATCTTACGGATGGCATGACAGTAAGAGAATTATGCAGTGCTGCCAT
AACCATGAGTGATAACACTGCGGCCAACTTACTTCTGACAACGATCGGAGGACCGAAGGAGCTAACCGCT
TTTTTGCACAACATGGGGGATCATGTAACTCGCCTTGATCGTTGGGAACCGGAGCTGAATGAAGCCATAC
CAAACGACGAGCGTGACACCACGATGCCTGTAGCAATGGCAACAACGTTGCGCAAACTATTAACTGGCGA
ACTACTTACTCTAGCTTCCCGGCAACAATTAATAGACTGGATGGAGGCGGATAAAGTTGCAGGACCACTT
CTGCGCTCGGCCCTTCCGGCTGGCTGGTTTATTGCTGATAAATCTGGAGCCGGTGAGCGTGGGTCTCGCG
GTATCATTGCAGCACTGGGGCCAGATGGTAAGCCCTCCCGTATCGTAGTTATCTACACGACGGGGAGTCA
GGCAACTATGGATGAACGAAATAGACAGATCGCTGAGATAGGTGCCTCACTGATTAAGCATTGGTAACTG
TCAGACCAAGTTTACTCATATATACTTTAGATTGATTTAAAACTTCATTTTTAATTTAAAAGGATCTAGG
TGAAGATCCTTTTTGATAATCTCATGACCAAAATCCCTTAACGTGAGTTTTCGTTCCACTGAGCGTCAGA
CCCCGTAGAAAAGATCAAAGGATCTTCTTGAGATCCTTTTTTTCTGCGCGTAATCTGCTGCTTGCAAACA
AAAAAACCACCGCTACCAGCGGTGGTTTGTTTGCCGGATCAAGAGCTACCAACTCTTTTTCCGAAGGTAA
CTGGCTTCAGCAGAGCGCAGATACCAAATACTGTTCTTCTAGTGTAGCCGTAGTTAGGCCACCACTTCAA
GAACTCTGTAGCACCGCCTACATACCTCGCTCTGCTAATCCTGTTACCAGTGGCTGCTGCCAGTGGCGAT
AAGTCGTGTCTTACCGGGTTGGACTCAAGACGATAGTTACCGGATAAGGCGCAGCGGTCGGGCTGAACGG
GGGGTTCGTGCACACAGCCCAGCTTGGAGCGAACGACCTACACCGAACTGAGATACCTACAGCGTGAGCT
ATGAGAAAGCGCCACGCTTCCCGAAGGGAGAAAGGCGGACAGGTATCCGGTAAGCGGCAGGGTCGGAACA
GGAGAGCGCACGAGGGAGCTTCCAGGGGGAAACGCCTGGTATCTTTATAGTCCTGTCGGGTTTCGCCACC
TCTGACTTGAGCGTCGATTTTTGTGATGCTCGTCAGGGGGGCGGAGCCTATGGAAAAACGCCAGCAACGC
GGCCTTTTTACGGTTCCTGGCCTTTTGCTGGCCTTTTGCTCACATGTTCTTTCCTGCGTTATCCCCTGAT
TCTGTGGATAACCGTATTACCGCCTTTGAGTGAGCTGATACCGCTCGCCGCAGCCGAACGACCGAGCGCA
GCGAGTCAGTGAGCGAGGAAGCGGAAG
