>Addgene plasmid #44331 | pZac2.1 gfaABC1D-Cyto-GCaMP3 | addgene partial sequence | sequence record 62547 | EBV-rev 5'-GTGGTTTGTCCAAACTCATC-3'
AGCGGCCGCCCGGGTCGACTCTAGATTACTTCGCTGTCATCATTTGTACAAACTCTTCGTAGTTTACCTG
ACCATCCCCATCGATGTCTGCTTCCCTGATCATTTCATCAACCTCTTCATCTGTTAACTTCTCTCCAAGG
TTTGTCATCACGTGGCGAAGCTCTGCTGCACTGATGTAGCCATTGCCATCCTTATCAAACACACGGAACG
CTTCTCTAATTTCTTCTTCACTGTCTGTGTCTTTCATTTTTCTTGCCATCATTGTCAGGAACTCAGGGAA
GTCGATTGTGCCGTCACCGTCGGCATCTACTTCATTGATCATGTCCTGCAGCTCTGCTTCTGTGGGGTTC
TGCCCCAGAGACCGCATCACCGTCCCCAGCTCCTTGGTTGTTATTGTCCCATCCCCGTCCTTGTCAAATA
GGGAGAAAGCCTCTTTAAATTCTGCGATCTGCTCTTCAGTCAGTTGGTCACGCGTGTTGTACTCCAGCTT
GTGCCCCAGGATGTTGCCGTCCTCCTTGAAGTCGATGCCCTTCAGCTCGATGCGGTTCACCAGGGTGTCG
CCCTCGAACTTCACCTCGGCGCGGGTCTTGTAGTTGCCGTCGTCCTTGAAGAAGATGGTGCGCTCCTGGA
TGTAGCCTTCGGGCATGGCGGACTTGAAGAAGTCGTGCTGCTTCATGTGGTCGGGGTAGCGGCTGAAGCA
CTGCACGCCGTAGGTCAGGGTGGTCACGAGGGTGGGCCAGGGCACGGGCAGCTTGCCGGTGGTGCAGATG
AACTTCAGGGTCA
