>Addgene plasmid #44331 | pZac2.1 gfaABC1D-Cyto-GCaMP3 | addgene partial sequence | sequence record 62550 | T7 5'-TAATACGACTCACTATAGGG-3'
CATCATCATCATGGTATGGCTAGCATGACTGGTGGACAGCAAATGGGTCGGGATCTGTACGACGATGACG
ATAAGGATCTCGCCACCATGGTCGACTCATCACGTCGTAAGTGGAATAAGACAGGTCACGCAGTCAGAGC
TATAGGTCGGCTGAGCTCACTCGAGAACGTCTATATCAAGGCCGACAAGCAGAAGAACGGCATCAAGGCG
AACTTCAAGATCCGCCACAACATCGAGGACGGCGGCGTGCAGCTCGCCTACCACTACCAGCAGAACACCC
CCATCGGCGACGGCCCCGTGCTGCTGCCCGACAACCACTACCTGAGCGTGCAGTCCAAACTTTCGAAAGA
CCCCAACGAGAAGCGCGATCACATGGTCCTGCTGGAGTTCGTGACCGCCGCCGGGATCACTCTCGGCATG
GACGAGCTGTACAAGGGCGGTACCGGAGGGAGCATGGTGAGCAAGGGCGAGGAGCTGTTCACCGGGGTGG
TGCCCATCCTGGTCGAGCTGGACGGCGACGTAAACGGCCACAAGTTCAGCGTGTCCGGCGAGGGTGAGGG
CGATGCCACCTACGGCAAGCTGACCCTGAAGTTCATCTGCACCACCGGCAAGCTGCCCGTGCCCTGGCCC
ACCCTCGTGACCACCCTGACCTACGGCGTGCAGTGCTTCAGCCGCTACCCCGACCACATGAAGCAGCACG
ACTTCTTCAAGTCCGCCATGCCCGAAGGCT
